>Addgene plasmid #144904 | TFORF3428 | addgene full sequence | sequence record 404457 | Addgene NGS Result
TTAATGTAGTCTTATGCAATACTCTTGTAGTCTTGCAACATGGTAACGATGAGTTAGCAACATGCCTTAC
AAGGAGAGAAAAAGCACCGTGCATGCCGATTGGTGGAAGTAAGGTGGTACGATCGTGCCTTATTAGGAAG
GCAACAGACGGGTCTGACATGGATTGGACGAACCACTGAATTGCCGCATTGCAGAGATATTGTATTTAAG
TGCCTAGCTCGATACATAAACGGGTCTCTCTGGTTAGACCAGATCTGAGCCTGGGAGCTCTCTGGCTAAC
TAGGGAACCCACTGCTTAAGCCTCAATAAAGCTTGCCTTGAGTGCTTCAAGTAGTGTGTGCCCGTCTGTT
GTGTGACTCTGGTAACTAGAGATCCCTCAGACCCTTTTAGTCAGTGTGGAAAATCTCTAGCAGTGGCGCC
CGAACAGGGACTTGAAAGCGAAAGGGAAACCAGAGGAGCTCTCTCGACGCAGGACTCGGCTTGCTGAAGC
GCGCACGGCAAGAGGCGAGGGGCGGCGACTGGTGAGTACGCCAAAAATTTTGACTAGCGGAGGCTAGAAG
GAGAGAGATGGGTGCGAGAGCGTCAGTATTAAGCGGGGGAGAATTAGATCGCGATGGGAAAAAATTCGGT
TAAGGCCAGGGGGAAAGAAAAAATATAAATTAAAACATATAGTATGGGCAAGCAGGGAGCTAGAACGATT
CGCAGTTAATCCTGGCCTGTTAGAAACATCAGAAGGCTGTAGACAAATACTGGGACAGCTACAACCATCC
CTTCAGACAGGATCAGAAGAACTTAGATCATTATATAATACAGTAGCAACCCTCTATTGTGTGCATCAAA
GGATAGAGATAAAAGACACCAAGGAAGCTTTAGACAAGATAGAGGAAGAGCAAAACAAAAGTAAGACCAC
CGCACAGCAAGCGGCCGCTGATCTTCAGACCTGGAGGAGGAGATATGAGGGACAATTGGAGAAGTGAATT
ATATAAATATAAAGTAGTAAAAATTGAACCATTAGGAGTAGCACCCACCAAGGCAAAGAGAAGAGTGGTG
CAGAGAGAAAAAAGAGCAGTGGGAATAGGAGCTTTGTTCCTTGGGTTCTTGGGAGCAGCAGGAAGCACTA
TGGGCGCAGCGTCAATGACGCTGACGGTACAGGCCAGACAATTATTGTCTGGTATAGTGCAGCAGCAGAA
CAATTTGCTGAGGGCTATTGAGGCGCAACAGCATCTGTTGCAACTCACAGTCTGGGGCATCAAGCAGCTC
CAGGCAAGAATCCTGGCTGTGGAAAGATACCTAAAGGATCAACAGCTCCTGGGGATTTGGGGTTGCTCTG
GAAAACTCATTTGCACCACTGCTGTGCCTTGGAATGCTAGTTGGAGTAATAAATCTCTGGAACAGATTTG
GAATCACACGACCTGGATGGAGTGGGACAGAGAAATTAACAATTACACAAGCTTAATACACTCCTTAATT
GAAGAATCGCAAAACCAGCAAGAAAAGAATGAACAAGAATTATTGGAATTAGATAAATGGGCAAGTTTGT
GGAATTGGTTTAACATAACAAATTGGCTGTGGTATATAAAATTATTCATAATGATAGTAGGAGGCTTGGT
AGGTTTAAGAATAGTTTTTGCTGTACTTTCTATAGTGAATAGAGTTAGGCAGGGATATTCACCATTATCG
TTTCAGACCCACCTCCCAACCCCGAGGGGACCCATGCATTGCATCTCAATTAGTCAGCAACCAGGTGTGG
AAAGTCCCCAGGCTCCCCAGCAGGCAGAAGTATGCAAAGCATGCGTCTCAATTAGTCAGCAACCATAGTC
CCGCCCCTAACTCCGCCCATCCCGCCCCTAACTCCGCCCAGTTCCGCCCATTCTCCGCCCCATGGCTGAC
TAATTTTTTTTATTTATGCAGAGGCCGAGGCCGCCTCGGCCTCTGAGCTATTCCAGAAGTAGTGAGGAGG
CTTTTTTGGAGGCCTAGGCTTTTGCAAAAAGCTTTCTAGAGGTACCACCGGAGCTTACCATGACCGAGTA
CAAGCCCACGGTGCGCCTCGCCACCCGCGACGACGTCCCCAGGGCCGTACGCACCCTCGCCGCCGCGTTC
GCCGACTACCCCGCCACGCGCCACACCGTCGATCCGGACCGCCACATCGAGCGGGTCACCGAGCTGCAAG
AACTCTTCCTCACGCGCGTCGGGCTCGACATCGGCAAGGTGTGGGTCGCGGACGACGGCGCCGCCGTGGC
GGTCTGGACCACGCCGGAGAGCGTCGAAGCGGGGGCGGTGTTCGCCGAGATCGGCCCGCGCATGGCCGAG
TTGAGCGGTTCCCGGCTGGCCGCGCAGCAACAGATGGAAGGCCTCCTGGCGCCGCACCGGCCCAAGGAGC
CCGCGTGGTTCCTGGCCACCGTCGGCGTCTCGCCCGACCACCAGGGCAAGGGTCTGGGCAGCGCCGTCGT
GCTCCCCGGAGTGGAGGCGGCCGAGCGCGCCGGGGTGCCCGCCTTCCTGGAGACCTCCGCGCCCCGCAAC
CTCCCCTTCTACGAGCGGCTCGGCTTCACCGTCACCGCCGACGTCGAGGTGCCCGAAGGACCGCGCACCT
GGTGCATGACCCGCAAGCCCGGTGCCAGTTAACGAATTCTAGATCTTGAGACAAATGGCAGTATTCATCC
ACAATTTTAAAAGAAAAGGGGGGATTGGGGGGTACAGTGCAGGGGAAAGAATAGTAGACATAATAGCAAC
AGACATACAAACTAAAGAATTACAAAAACAAATTACAAAAATTCAAAATTTTCGGGTTTATTACAGGGAC
AGCAGAGATCCACTTTGGCGCCGGCTCGAGGCCTGCAGGTGCAAAGATGGATAAAGTTTTAAACAGAGAG
GAATCTTTGCAGCTAATGGACCTTCTAGGTCTTGAAAGGAGTGGGAATTGGCTCCGGTGCCCGTCAGTGG
GCAGAGCGCACATCGCCCACAGTCCCCGAGAAGTTGGGGGGAGGGGTCGGCAATTGAACCGGTGCCTAGA
GAAGGTGGCGCGGGGTAAACTGGGAAAGTGATGTCGTGTACTGGCTCCGCCTTTTTCCCGAGGGTGGGGG
AGAACCGTATATAAGTGCAGTAGTCGCCGTGAACGTTCTTTTTCGCAACGGGTTTGCCGCCAGAACACAG
GTAAGTGCCGTGTGTGGTTCCCGCGGGCCTGGCCTCTTTACGGGTTATGGCCCTTGCGTGCCTTGAATTA
CTTCCACCTGGCTGCAGTACGTGATTCTTGATCCCGAGCTTCGGGTTGGAAGTGGGTGGGAGAGTTCGAG
GCCTTGCGCTTAAGGAGCCCCTTCGCCTCGTGCTTGAGTTGAGGCCTGGCCTGGGCGCTGGGGCCGCCGC
GTGCGAATCTGGTGGCACCTTCGCGCCTGTCTCGCTGCTTTCGATAAGTCTCTAGCCATTTAAAATTTTT
GATGACCTGCTGCGACGCTTTTTTTCTGGCAAGATAGTCTTGTAAATGCGGGCCAAGATCTGCACACTGG
TATTTCGGTTTTTGGGGCCGCGGGCGGCGACGGGGCCCGTGCGTCCCAGCGCACATGTTCGGCGAGGCGG
GGCCTGCGAGCGCGGCCACCGAGAATCGGACGGGGGTAGTCTCAAGCTGGCCGGCCTGCTCTGGTGCCTG
GCCTCGCGCCGCCGTGTATCGCCCCGCCCTGGGCGGCAAGGCTGGCCCGGTCGGCACCAGTTGCGTGAGC
GGAAAGATGGCCGCTTCCCGGCCCTGCTGCAGGGAGCTCAAAATGGAGGACGCGGCGCTCGGGAGAGCGG
GCGGGTGAGTCACCCACACAAAGGAAAAGGGCCTTTCCGTCCTCAGCCGTCGCTTCATGTGACTCCACGG
AGTACCGGGCGCCGTCCAGGCACCTCGATTAGTTCTCGAGCTTTTGGAGTACGTCGTCTTTAGGTTGGGG
GGAGGGGTTTTATGCGATGGAGTTTCCCCACACTGAGTGGGTGGAGACTGAAGTTAGGCCAGCTTGGCAC
TTGATGTAATTCTCCTTGGAATTTGCCCTTTTTGAGTTTGGATCTTGGTTCATTCTCAAGCCTCAGACAG
TGGTTCAAAGTTTTTTTCTTCCATTTCAGGTGTCGTGAGGCTAGCATCGATTGATCAACAAGTTTGTACA
AAAAAGTTGGCATGGCCTCCGGGAGTGTGGCCGAGTGCCTGCAGCAGGAGACCACCTGCCCCGTGTGCCT
GCAGTACTTCGCAGAGCCCATGATGCTCGACTGCGGCCATAACATCTGTTGCGCGTGCCTCGCCCGCTGC
TGGGGCACGGCAGAGACTAACGTGTCGTGCCCGCAGTGCCGGGAGACCTTCCCGCAGAGGCACATGCGGC
CCAACCGGCACCTGGCCAACGTGACCCAACTGGTAAAGCAGCTGCGCACCGAGCGGCCGTCGGGGCCCGG
CGGCGAGATGGGCGTGTGCGAGAAGCACCGCGAGCCCCTGAAGCTGTACTGCGAGGAGGACCAGATGCCC
ATCTGCGTGGTGTGCGACCGCTCCCGCGAGCACCGCGGCCACAGCGTGCTGCCGCTCGAGGAGGCGGTGG
AGGGCTTCAAGGAGCAAATCCAGAACCAGCTCGACCATTTAAAAAGAGTGAAAGATTTAAAGAAGAGACG
TCGGGCCCAGGGGGAACAGGCACGAGCTGAACTCTTGAGCCTAACCCAGATGGAGAGGGAGAAGATTGTT
TGGGAGTTTGAGCAGCTGTATCACTCCTTAAAGGAGCATGAGTATCGCCTCCTGGCCCGCCTTGAGGAGC
TAGACTTGGCCATCTACAATAGCATCAATGGTGCCATCACCCAGTTCTCTTGCAACATCTCCCACCTCAG
CAGCCTGATCGCTCAGCTAGAAGAGAAGCAGCAGCAGCCCACCAGGGAGCTCCTGCAGGACATTGGGGAC
ACATTGAGCAGGGCTGAAAGAATCAGGATTCCTGAACCTTGGATCACACCTCCAGATTTGCAAGAGAAAA
TCCACATTTTTGCCCAAAAATGTCTATTCTTGACGGAGAGTCTAAAGCAGTTCACAGAAAAAATGCAGTC
AGATATGGAGAAAATCCAAGAATTAAGAGAGGCTCAGTTATACTCAGTGGACGTGACTCTGGACCCAGAC
ACGGCCTACCCCAGCCTGATCCTCTCTGATAATCTGCGGCAAGTGCGGTACAGTTACCTCCAACAGGACC
TGCCTGACAACCCCGAGAGGTTCAATCTGTTTCCCTGTGTCTTGGGCTCTCCATGCTTCATCGCCGGGAG
ACATTATTGGGAGGTAGAGGTGGGAGATAAAGCCAAGTGGACCATAGGTGTCTGTGAAGACTCAGTGTGC
AGAAAAGGTGGAGTAACCTCAGCCCCCCAGAATGGATTCTGGGCAGTGTCTTTGTGGTATGGGAAAGAAT
ATTGGGCTCTTACCTCCCCAATGACTGCCCTACCCCTGCGGACCCCGCTCCAGCGGGTGGGGATTTTCTT
GGACTATGATGCTGGTGAGGTCTCCTTCTACAACGTGACAGAGAGGTGTCACACCTTCACTTTCTCTCAT
GCTACCTTTTGTGGGCCTGTCCGGCCCTACTTCAGTCTGAGTTACTCGGGAGGGAAAAGTGCAGCTCCTC
TGATCATCTGCCCCATGAGTGGGATAGATGGGTTTTCTGGCCATGTTGGGAATCATGGTCATTCCATGGA
GACCTCCCCTTGCCCAACTTTCTTGTACAAAGTGGTTGATATCGGTAAGCCTATCCCTAACCCTCTCCTC
GGTCTCGATTCTACGTAGTAATGAACTAGTCCGTAACTTGAAAGTATTTCGATTTCTTGGCTTTATATAT
CTTGTGGAAAGGACGATTAACCAGTGAGCACCCGAGAAGCACGCGTTAAGTCGACAATCAACCTCTGGAT
TACAAAATTTGTGAAAGATTGACTGGTATTCTTAACTATGTTGCTCCTTTTACGCTATGTGGATACGCTG
CTTTAATGCCTTTGTATCATGCTATTGCTTCCCGTATGGCTTTCATTTTCTCCTCCTTGTATAAATCCTG
GTTGCTGTCTCTTTATGAGGAGTTGTGGCCCGTTGTCAGGCAACGTGGCGTGGTGTGCACTGTGTTTGCT
GACGCAACCCCCACTGGTTGGGGCATTGCCACCACCTGTCAGCTCCTTTCCGGGACTTTCGCTTTCCCCC
TCCCTATTGCCACGGCGGAACTCATCGCCGCCTGCCTTGCCCGCTGCTGGACAGGGGCTCGGCTGTTGGG
CACTGACAATTCCGTGGTGTTGTCGGGGAAATCATCGTCCTTTCCTTGGCTGCTCGCCTGTGTTGCCACC
TGGATTCTGCGCGGGACGTCCTTCTGCTACGTCCCTTCGGCCCTCAATCCAGCGGACCTTCCTTCCCGCG
GCCTGCTGCCGGCTCTGCGGCCTCTTCCGCGTCTTCGCCTTCGCCCTCAGACGAGTCGGATCTCCCTTTG
GGCCGCCTCCCCGCGTCGACTTTAAGACCAATGACTTACAAGGCAGCTGTAGATCTTAGCCACTTTTTAA
AAGAAAAGGGGGGACTGGAAGGGCTAATTCACTCCCAACGAAGACAAGATCTGCTTTTTGCTTGTACTGG
GTCTCTCTGGTTAGACCAGATCTGAGCCTGGGAGCTCTCTGGCTAACTAGGGAACCCACTGCTTAAGCCT
CAATAAAGCTTGCCTTGAGTGCTTCAAGTAGTGTGTGCCCGTCTGTTGTGTGACTCTGGTAACTAGAGAT
CCCTCAGACCCTTTTAGTCAGTGTGGAAAATCTCTAGCAGTACGTATAGTAGTTCATGTCATCTTATTAT
TCAGTATTTATAACTTGCAAAGAAATGAATATCAGAGAGTGAGAGGAACTTGTTTATTGCAGCTTATAAT
GGTTACAAATAAAGCAATAGCATCACAAATTTCACAAATAAAGCATTTTTTTCACTGCATTCTAGTTGTG
GTTTGTCCAAACTCATCAATGTATCTTATCATGTCTGGCTCTAGCTATCCCGCCCCTAACTCCGCCCATC
CCGCCCCTAACTCCGCCCAGTTCCGCCCATTCTCCGCCCCATGGCTGACTAATTTTTTTTATTTATGCAG
AGGCCGAGGCCGCCTCGGCCTCTGAGCTATTCCAGAAGTAGTGAGGAGGCTTTTTTGGAGGCCTAGGGAC
GTACCCAATTCGCCCTATAGTGAGTCGTATTACGCGCGCTCACTGGCCGTCGTTTTACAACGTCGTGACT
GGGAAAACCCTGGCGTTACCCAACTTAATCGCCTTGCAGCACATCCCCCTTTCGCCAGCTGGCGTAATAG
CGAAGAGGCCCGCACCGATCGCCCTTCCCAACAGTTGCGCAGCCTGAATGGCGAATGGG
[124 nt withheld, positions 7340-7463]
C
[91 nt withheld, positions 7465-7555]
A
[49 nt withheld, positions 7557-7605]
CCTTTGACGTTGGAGTCCACGTTCTTT
[37 nt withheld, positions 7633-7669]
ACCCTATCTCGGTCTATTCTTTTGATTTATAAGGGATTTTGCCGATTTCGGCCTATTGGTTAAAAAATGA
GCTGATTTAACAAAAATTTAACGCGAATTTTAACAAAATATTAACGCTTACAATTTAGGTGGCACTTTTC
GGGGAAATGTGCGCGGAACCCCTATTTGTTTATTTTTCTAAATACATTCAAATATGTATCCGCTCATGAG
ACAATAACCCTGATAAATGCTTCAATAATATTGAAAAAGGAAGAGTATGAGTATTCAACATTTCCGTGTC
GCCCTTATTCCCTTTTTTGCGGCATTTTGCCTTCCTGTTTTTGCTCACCCAGAAACGCTGGTGAAAGTAA
AAGATGCTGAAGATCAGTTGGGTGCACGAGTGGGTTACATCGAACTGGATCTCAACAGCGGTAAGATCCT
TGAGAGTTTTCGCCCCGAAGAACGTTTTCCAATGATGAGCACTTTTAAAGTTCTGCTATGTGGCGCGGTA
TTATCCCGTATTGACGCCGGGCAAGAGCAACTCGGTCGCCGCATACACTATTCTCAGAATGACTTGGTTG
AGTACTCACCAGTCACAGAAAAGCATCTTACGGATGGCATGACAGTAAGAGAATTATGCAGTGCTGCCAT
AACCATGAGTGATAACACTGCGGCCAACTTACTTCTGACAACGATCGGAGGACCGAAGGAGCTAACCGCT
TTTTTGCACAACATGGGGGATCATGTAACTCGCCTTGATCGTTGGGAACCGGAGCTGAATGAAGCCATAC
CAAACGACGAGCGTGACACCACGATGCCTGTAGCAATGGCAACAACGTTGCGCAAACTATTAACTGGCGA
ACTACTTACTCTAGCTTCCCGGCAACAATTAATAGACTGGATGGAGGCGGATAAAGTTGCAGGACCACTT
CTGCGCTCGGCCCTTCCGGCTGGCTGGTTTATTGCTGATAAATCTGGAGCCGGTGAGCGTGGGTCTCGCG
GTATCATTGCAGCACTGGGGCCAGATGGTAAGCCCTCCCGTATCGTAGTTATCTACACGACGGGGAGTCA
GGCAACTATGGATGAACGAAATAGACAGATCGCTGAGATAGGTGCCTCACTGATTAAGCATTGGTAACTG
TCAGACCAAGTTTACTCATATATACTTTAGATTGATTTAAAACTTCATTTTTAATTTAAAAGGATCTAGG
TGAAGATCCTTTTTGATAATCTCATGACCAAAATCCCTTAACGTGAGTTTTCGTTCCACTGAGCGTCAGA
CCCCGTAGAAAAGATCAAAGGATCTTCTTGAGATCCTTTTTTTCTGCGCGTAATCTGCTGCTTGCAAACA
AAAAAACCACCGCTACCAGCGGTGGTTTGTTTGCCGGATCAAGAGCTACCAACTCTTTTTCCGAAGGTAA
CTGGCTTCAGCAGAGCGCAGATACCAAATACTGTTCTTCTAGTGTAGCCGTAGTTAGGCCACCACTTCAA
GAACTCTGTAGCACCGCCTACATACCTCGCTCTGCTAATCCTGTTACCAGTGGCTGCTGCCAGTGGCGAT
AAGTCGTGTCTTACCGGGTTGGACTCAAGACGATAGTTACCGGATAAGGCGCAGCGGTCGGGCTGAACGG
GGGGTTCGTGCACACAGCCCAGCTTGGAGCGAACGACCTACACCGAACTGAGATACCTACAGCGTGAGCT
ATGAGAAAGCGCCACGCTTCCCGAAGGGAGAAAGGCGGACAGGTATCCGGTAAGCGGCAGGGTCGGAACA
GGAGAGCGCACGAGGGAGCTTCCAGGGGGAAACGCCTGGTATCTTTATAGTCCTGTCGGGTTTCGCCACC
TCTGACTTGAGCGTCGATTTTTGTGATGCTCGTCAGGGGGGCGGAGCCTATGGAAAAACGCCAGCAACGC
GGCCTTTTTACGGTTCCTGGCCTTTTGCTGGCCTTTTGCTCACATGTTCTTTCCTGCGTTATCCCCTGAT
TCTGTGGATAACCGTATTACCGCCTTTGAGTGAGCTGATACCGCTCGCCGCAGCCGAACGACCGAGCGCA
GCGAGTCAGTGAGCGAGGAAGCGGAAGAGCGCCCAATACGCAAACCGCCTCTCCCCGCGCGTTGGCCGAT
TCATTAATGCAGCTGGCACGACAGGTTTCCCGACTGGAAAGCGGGCAGTGAGCGCAACGCAATTAATGTG
AGTTAGCTCACTCATTAGGCACCCCAGGCTTTACACTTTATGCTTCCGGCTCGTATGTTGTGTGGAATTG
TGAGCGGATAACAATTTCACACAGGAAACAGCTATGACCATGATTACGCCAAGCGCGCAATTAACCCTCA
CTAAAGGGAACAAAAGCTGGAGCTGCAAGC
Features (pLannotate 1.2.2; 34 found; start..end, strand, type, name):
      5..231     +  promoter       RSV promoter: Rous sarcoma virus enhancer/promoter
    232..412     +  LTR            5' LTR (truncated): truncated 5' long terminal repeat (LTR) from HIV-1
    459..584     +  misc_feature   HIV-1 Ψ: packaging signal of human immunodeficiency virus type 1
    568..931     +  CDS            HIV-1 gag (fragment): gag protein from human immunodeficiency virus 1; gag
   1077..1310    +  misc_feature   RRE: The Rev response element (RRE) of HIV-1 allows for Rev-dependent mRNA export from the nucleus to the cytoplasm.
   1687..1713    +  CDS            Rev (fragment): human immunodeficiency virus 1 (HIV-1) Rev protein; rev; enhances nuclear export of unspliced and incompletely spliced viral mRNAs
   1720..1743    +  promoter       SV40 promoter (fragment): SV40 early promoter
   1744..1815    +  promoter       SV40 promoter (fragment): SV40 enhancer and early promoter
   1839..1974    +  rep_origin     SV40 ori: SV40 origin of replication
   2020..2616    +  CDS            PuroR (fragment): puromycin N-acetyltransferase; pac from Streptomyces; confers resistance to puromycin
   2665..2782    +  misc_feature   cPPT/CTS: central polypurine tract and central termination sequence of HIV-1
   2847..2913    +  CDS            small t antigen (fragment): SV40 (simian virus 40) small t antigen
   2920..4098    +  promoter       EF-1α promoter: strong constitutive promoter for human elongation factor EF-1α
   4119..4136    +  protein_bind   attB1 (fragment): mutant version of attB; core recombination site for the Gateway® BP reaction BP Clonase™
   4142..5680    +  CDS            TRIM27: TRI27_HUMAN - Also known as RFP, RNF76. Experimental evidence at protein level: Swiss-Prot protein existence level 1. E3 ubiquitin-protein ligase that mediates ubiquitination of PIK3C2B and inhibits its activity; mediates the formation of 'Lys-48'- linked polyubiquitin chains; the function inhibits CD4 T-cell activation. Acts as a regulator of retrograde transport: together with MAGEL2, mediates the formation of 'Lys-63'-linked polyubiquitin chains at 'Lys-220' of WASHC1, leading to promote endosomal F-actin assembly (PubMed:23452853). Has a transcriptional repressor activity by cooperating wi
   5683..5706    -  protein_bind   attB2: mutant version of attB; recombination site for the Gateway® BP reaction BP Clonase™
   5714..5755    +  CDS            V5 tag: epitope tag from simian virus 5
   5771..5824    +  promoter       U6 promoter (fragment): RNA polymerase III promoter for human U6 snRNA
   5866..6454    +  misc_feature   WPRE: woodchuck hepatitis virus posttranscriptional regulatory element
   6505..6524    +  misc_feature   cPPT/CTS (fragment): central polypurine tract and central termination sequence of HIV-1
   6526..6759    +  LTR            3' LTR (ΔU3): self-inactivating 3' long terminal repeat (LTR) from HIV-1
   6837..6958    +  polyA_signal   SV40 poly(A) signal: SV40 polyadenylation signal
   6998..7133    +  rep_origin     SV40 ori: SV40 origin of replication
   7154..7172    -  promoter       T7 promoter: promoter for bacteriophage T7 RNA polymerase
   7180..7335    +  CDS            lacZα (fragment): LacZα fragment of β-galactosidase; lacZ fragment
   7340..7768    +  rep_origin     f1 ori (sequence partly withheld): f1 bacteriophage origin of replication; arrow indicates direction of (+) strand synthesis
   7821..7925    +  promoter       AmpR promoter: bla
   7926..8786    +  CDS            AmpR: β-lactamase; bla; confers resistance to ampicillin, carbenicillin, and related antibiotics
   8957..9545    +  rep_origin     ori: high-copy-number ColE1/pMB1/pBR322/pUC origin of replication
   9728..9820    +  CDS            lacI (fragment): lac repressor; lacI; The lac repressor binds to the lac operator to inhibit transcription in E. coli. This inhibition can be relieved by adding lactose or isopropyl-β-D-thiogalactopyranoside (IPTG).
   9833..9854    +  protein_bind   CAP binding site: CAP binding activates transcription in the presence of cAMP. E. coli catabolite activator protein
   9869..9899    +  promoter       lac promoter: promoter for the E. coli lac operon
   9907..9923    +  protein_bind   lac operator: The lac repressor binds to the lac operator to inhibit transcription in E. coli. This inhibition can be relieved by adding lactose or isopropyl-β-D-thiogalactopyranoside (IPTG). lac repressor encoded by lacI
   9968..9986    +  promoter       T3 promoter: promoter for bacteriophage T3 RNA polymerase
