[The description below was written by a language model from this plasmid's Addgene catalogue record and pLannotate feature annotations shown in this document.]
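Description:
TFORF3428 is a lentiviral mammalian expression plasmid built on the pLX_TRC317 backbone, carrying the human TRIM27 open reading frame (also known as RFP or RNF76; the depositor cites the NM_006510.4 transcript) as one member of a barcoded transcription factor ORF collection. In bacteria it is maintained through a high-copy ColE1/pUC-type origin with ampicillin resistance (AmpR), and an f1 origin is also present. The depositor notes that the plasmid can recombine, which is a common concern for constructs containing repeated LTR sequences.

The viral portion has a third-generation layout. An RSV promoter drives a truncated HIV-1 5' LTR, followed by the Ψ packaging signal, a gag fragment, the RRE for Rev-dependent RNA export, a cPPT/CTS element, and a self-inactivating ΔU3 3' LTR, which leaves the integrated provirus without LTR promoter activity. Two expression units lie between the LTRs. An SV40 early promoter/origin region precedes the puromycin N-acetyltransferase gene, allowing selection of transduced cells. Downstream, the EF-1α promoter drives TRIM27, which was inserted by Gateway recombination and is flanked by attB1 and attB2 sites. The attB2 site is followed by a V5 epitope tag, giving a C-terminal fusion for detection. A WPRE after the cassette enhances transcript stability and expression.

According to the catalogue entry, each vector in the series also carries a unique 24-bp barcode, although this is not annotated as a separate feature in the table. The barcode allows the overexpressed factor to be identified in pooled screens, such as those probing directed differentiation.
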