Addgene plasmid #144904: TFORF3428
Purpose: Lentiviral vector for overexpressing transcription factor ORFs with unique 24-bp barcodes. Barcodes facilitate identification of transcription factors in pooled screens.
Depositing lab: Feng Zhang. Depositing organization: Broad Institute. Publication: A transcription factor atlas of directed differentiation. Joung J, Ma S, Tay T, Geiger-Schuller KR, Kirchgatterer PC, Verdine VK, Guo B, Arias-Garcia MA, Allen WE, Singh A, Kuksenko O, Abudayyeh OO, Gootenberg JS, Fu Z, Macrae RK, Buenrostro JD, Regev A, Zhang F. Cell. 2023 Jan 5;186(1):209-229.e26. doi: 10.1016/j.cell.2022.11.026. PubMed 36608654.
Backbone
  Vector backbone: pLX_TRC317
  Backbone manufacturer: Broad Institute Genetic Perturbation Platform
  Backbone size w/o insert (bp): 8264
  Vector type: Mammalian Expression, Lentiviral
  Selectable markers: Puromycin
Growth in bacteria
  Bacterial resistance: Ampicillin, 100 μg/mL
  Growth temperature: 37°C
  Growth strain: NEB Stable
  Copy number: High Copy
Gene/Insert
  Gene/Insert name: TRIM27
  Species: H. sapiens (human)
  Insert size (bp): 1745
  Entrez Gene: TRIM27 (a.k.a. RFP, RNF76)
  Promoter: EF1a
  Tag / fusion protein: V5 (C terminal on insert)
  Cloning method: Gateway Cloning
  Sequencing primers: 5′ GGGTGGAGACTGAAGTTAGGCCAG; 3′ CACATAGCGTAAAAGGAGCAACATAG
Resource information
  A portion of this plasmid was derived from a plasmid made by: Broad Institute Genetic Perturbation Platform
Terms and licenses: Academic/Nonprofit Terms; Industry Terms: Not Available to Industry
Depositor comments: NM_006510.4 Please test multiple small colonies in case of plasmid recombination. To make this collection available in a timely manner, a portion of this collection was not fully sequenced by Addgene. If an Addgene verified full plasmid sequence is not available, please contact us prior to placing an order to request the full sequence.
How to cite: TFORF3428 was a gift from Feng Zhang (Addgene plasmid # 144904 ; http://n2t.net/addgene:144904 ; RRID:Addgene_144904)
