>Addgene plasmid #144904 | TFORF3428 | depositor partial sequence | sequence record 286827 | Insert
ATCGATTGATCAACAAGTTTGTACAAAAAAGTTGGCATGGCCTCCGGGAGTGTGGCCGAGTGCCTGCAGC
AGGAGACCACCTGCCCCGTGTGCCTGCAGTACTTCGCAGAGCCCATGATGCTCGACTGCGGCCATAACAT
CTGTTGCGCGTGCCTCGCCCGCTGCTGGGGCACGGCAGAGACTAACGTGTCGTGCCCGCAGTGCCGGGAG
ACCTTCCCGCAGAGGCACATGCGGCCCAACCGGCACCTGGCCAACGTGACCCAACTGGTAAAGCAGCTGC
GCACCGAGCGGCCGTCGGGGCCCGGCGGCGAGATGGGCGTGTGCGAGAAGCACCGCGAGCCCCTGAAGCT
GTACTGCGAGGAGGACCAGATGCCCATCTGCGTGGTGTGCGACCGCTCCCGCGAGCACCGCGGCCACAGC
GTGCTGCCGCTCGAGGAGGCGGTGGAGGGCTTCAAGGAGCAAATCCAGAACCAGCTCGACCATTTAAAAA
GAGTGAAAGATTTAAAGAAGAGACGTCGGGCCCAGGGGGAACAGGCACGAGCTGAACTCTTGAGCCTAAC
CCAGATGGAGAGGGAGAAGATTGTTTGGGAGTTTGAGCAGCTGTATCACTCCTTAAAGGAGCATGAGTAT
CGCCTCCTGGCCCGCCTTGAGGAGCTAGACTTGGCCATCTACAATAGCATCAATGGTGCCATCACCCAGT
TCTCTTGCAACATCTCCCACCTCAGCAGCCTGATCGCTCAGCTAGAAGAGAAGCAGCAGCAGCCCACCAG
GGAGCTCCTGCAGGACATTGGGGACACATTGAGCAGGGCTGAAAGAATCAGGATTCCTGAACCTTGGATC
ACACCTCCAGATTTGCAAGAGAAAATCCACATTTTTGCCCAAAAATGTCTATTCTTGACGGAGAGTCTAA
AGCAGTTCACAGAAAAAATGCAGTCAGATATGGAGAAAATCCAAGAATTAAGAGAGGCTCAGTTATACTC
AGTGGACGTGACTCTGGACCCAGACACGGCCTACCCCAGCCTGATCCTCTCTGATAATCTGCGGCAAGTG
CGGTACAGTTACCTCCAACAGGACCTGCCTGACAACCCCGAGAGGTTCAATCTGTTTCCCTGTGTCTTGG
GCTCTCCATGCTTCATCGCCGGGAGACATTATTGGGAGGTAGAGGTGGGAGATAAAGCCAAGTGGACCAT
AGGTGTCTGTGAAGACTCAGTGTGCAGAAAAGGTGGAGTAACCTCAGCCCCCCAGAATGGATTCTGGGCA
GTGTCTTTGTGGTATGGGAAAGAATATTGGGCTCTTACCTCCCCAATGACTGCCCTACCCCTGCGGACCC
CGCTCCAGCGGGTGGGGATTTTCTTGGACTATGATGCTGGTGAGGTCTCCTTCTACAACGTGACAGAGAG
GTGTCACACCTTCACTTTCTCTCATGCTACCTTTTGTGGGCCTGTCCGGCCCTACTTCAGTCTGAGTTAC
TCGGGAGGGAAAAGTGCAGCTCCTCTGATCATCTGCCCCATGAGTGGGATAGATGGGTTTTCTGGCCATG
TTGGGAATCATGGTCATTCCATGGAGACCTCCCCTTGCCCAACTTTCTTGTACAAAGTGGTTGATATCGG
TAAGCCTATCCCTAACCCTCTCCTCGGTCTCGATTCTACGTAGTAATGAACTAGTCCGTAACTTGAAAGT
ATTTCGATTTCTTGGCTTTATATATCTTGTGGAAAGGACGATTAACCAGTGAGCACCCGAGAAGC
