>Addgene plasmid #144904 | TFORF3428 | depositor partial sequence | sequence record 286828 | Barcode
TTAACCAGTGAGCACCCGAGAAGC
